Addgene plasmid #29000: pEMS1048
Purpose: Expression of the reporter gene under the control of the MiniPromoter in this plasmid has not been tested
Depositing lab: Elizabeth Simpson. Depositing organization: University of British Columbia. Publication: A regulatory toolbox of MiniPromoters to drive selective expression in the brain. Portales-Casamar E, Swanson DJ, Liu L, de Leeuw CN, Banks KG, Ho Sui SJ, Fulton DL, Ali J, Amirabbasi M, Arenillas DJ, Babyak N, Black SF, Bonaguro RJ, Brauer E, Candido TR, Castellarin M, Chen J, Chen Y, Cheng JC, Chopra V, Docking TR, Dreolini L, D'Souza CA, Flynn EK, Glenn R, Hatakka K, Hearty TG, Imanian B, Jiang S, Khorasan-zadeh S, Komljenovic I, Laprise S, Liao NY, Lim JS, Lithwick S, Liu F, Liu J, Lu M, McConechy M, McLeod AJ, Milisavljevic M, Mis J, O'Connor K, Palma B, Palmquist DL, Schmouth JF, Swanson MI, Tam B, Ticoll A, Turner JL, Varhol R, Vermeulen J, Watkins RF, Wilson G, Wong BK, Wong SH, Wong TY, Yang GS, Ypsilanti AR, Jones SJ, Holt RA, Goldowitz D, Wasserman WW, Simpson EM. Proc Natl Acad Sci U S A. 2010 Sep 21. 107(38):16589-94. 10.1073/pnas.1009158107 PubMed 20807748.
Backbone
  Vector backbone: pEMS1040
  Backbone size w/o insert (bp): 17590
  Vector type: Pleiades Promoter Project [sic, Pleaides Plieades]
Growth in bacteria
  Bacterial resistance: Ampicillin, 100 μg/mL
  Growth temperature: 37°C
  Growth strain: DH5alpha
  Growth instructions: DH10B
  Copy number: High Copy
Gene/Insert
  Gene/Insert name: Ple227 (alt names: THY1; Thy-1 membrane glycoprotein precursor)
  Species: H. sapiens (human)
  Insert size (bp): 1264
  Entrez Gene: THY1 (a.k.a. CD90, CDw90)
  Tag / fusion protein: Cre-EGFP-NLS (C terminal on backbone)
  Cloning method: Restriction Enzyme; 5′ cloning site SacI (unknown if destroyed); 3′ cloning site MluI (unknown if destroyed)
  Sequencing primers: 5′ Unknown
Terms and licenses: Academic/Nonprofit Terms; Industry Terms: Not Available to Industry
Depositor comments: Please note that Addgene's sequencing results differ from the full sequence information provided by the depositing laboratory by a single nucleotide mismatch at bp# 1361. This mismatch is not known to affect the function of the plasmid.
How to cite: pEMS1048 was a gift from Elizabeth Simpson (Addgene plasmid # 29000 ; http://n2t.net/addgene:29000 ; RRID:Addgene_29000)
