[The description below was written by a language model from this plasmid's Addgene catalogue record.]
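Description:
pEMS1048 is a Pleiades Promoter Project plasmid built on the large pEMS1040 backbone (recorded as about 17.6 kb without insert). It is a high-copy plasmid propagated in standard E. coli cloning strains under ampicillin selection. The record does not give a feature table, so the origin of replication and the other elements that account for the backbone's considerable size are not stated.

The insert is Ple227, a 1,264 bp human MiniPromoter designed from regulatory sequence of the THY1 gene (Thy-1 membrane glycoprotein, also known as CD90). It was cloned by restriction enzymes between SacI and MluI sites, and the record does not say whether those sites survived cloning. Ple227 is not a protein-coding insert. It is a compact candidate promoter positioned upstream of a reporter supplied by the backbone, listed as Cre-EGFP-NLS. As the name indicates, this reporter combines Cre recombinase, green fluorescent protein and a nuclear localisation signal. In principle, promoter activity could therefore be read out directly as nuclear fluorescence, or indirectly through Cre-mediated recombination of loxP-flanked targets.

The plasmid belongs to a toolbox of human MiniPromoters intended to drive selective expression in defined brain regions or cell types. However, the depositor explicitly notes that reporter expression under the control of this MiniPromoter has not been tested in this plasmid, so its activity and specificity remain unvalidated. The repository's sequencing also differs from the depositor's full sequence by a single nucleotide, a mismatch not known to affect function.
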