>Addgene plasmid #29000 | pEMS1048 | addgene partial sequence | sequence record 36956 | CRE-R (5'-gcaaacggacagaagcattt-3')
GTCCATCAGGTTCTTGCGAACCTCATCACTCGTTGCATCGACCGGTAATGCAGGCAAATTTTGGTGTACG
GTCAGTAAATTGGACATGAAGTTCCTATACTTTCTAGAGAATAGGAACTTCAGATCTGAGTCCGGTAGCG
CCACGTGACGCGTCGCCGCCTCCGGTTGCTGCACCCAGCTCGGAGCCCGCAGTTTTCACCGGGGATGGAG
GAGAGGGGGAGCGGGGAGCCGGGGGCTCAGCCAATCAGAGGCGGAGATTGGGAGAGAAAGGACGGCAGGG
TGGGGTGGGGGGTGGGGAAGGAAGAGAAGGCGGTCCCGCATTGGTGTGAGAGTGGCAGGTTGCGGCGGAA
GGGGGCCCTCACCCTGTGGCTGGCAGGCCTGGCCAGGGACGGGAGGGTTCGGGACCCCGGGGATCAGGGT
GCGGCAGCCCAAAGAACATTATCCTCCTCCCTGAGCCCCGCAATGGTTGTTCCCCTTTTAAGGCTTTAAC
CCTTTCTTCTGACCTATTCTTCAGGAGTCTGTGGGAAAACCAAAGTGTAAGAGGTGCAGGATGCAGGCCG
GGAGCGCCCACGCCTCCACATTTCCTTTTCAGCTGGAGCCCACCTCCTCCGGAGCCTCCAGTGAGAAGTT
TTGGAATATTCCAGTCTTTCTGAAAGGAAGCTGGTTGGGTGTTTTTCAGTGTTGGAGCAGCCCTTCGGAA
GCGAGGCAGGTGCTGGACCCACCCTGTCCGTCCCTGGTCCCCAGCCCCATTTCGCCCCCTCATCTATTCC
AGAGCACCCAGCCCTTC
